Addgene plasmid #65182: pYTK075
Purpose: Encodes LEU2 as a Type 6 part to be used in the Dueber YTK system
Depositing lab: John Dueber. Depositing organization: University of California, Berkeley. Publication: A Highly Characterized Yeast Toolkit for Modular, Multipart Assembly. Lee ME, DeLoache WC, Cervantes B, Dueber JE. ACS Synth Biol. 2015 Apr 14. 10.1021/sb500366v PubMed 25871405.
Backbone
  Vector backbone: pYTK001
  Vector type: Bacterial Expression
Growth in bacteria
  Bacterial resistance: Chloramphenicol, 25 μg/mL
  Growth temperature: 37°C
  Growth strain: DH10B
  Copy number: High Copy
Gene/Insert
  Gene/Insert name: LEU2
  Species: S. cerevisiae (budding yeast)
  Cloning method: Restriction Enzyme; 5′ cloning site BsmBI (destroyed during cloning); 3′ cloning site BsmBI (destroyed during cloning)
Terms and licenses: Academic/Nonprofit Terms; Industry Terms: Not Available to Industry
Depositor comments: Type 6 parts are Yeast Markers in the Dueber YTK. For more information, please visit the supplemental information in PMID:25871405.
How to cite: pYTK075 was a gift from John Dueber (Addgene plasmid # 65182 ; http://n2t.net/addgene:65182 ; RRID:Addgene_65182)
