[The description below was written by a language model from this plasmid's Addgene catalogue record and pLannotate feature annotations shown in this document.]
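Description:
pYTK075 is a part plasmid from the Dueber yeast toolkit (YTK), a modular, multipart assembly system for building Saccharomyces cerevisiae constructs. It is built on the pYTK001 part-entry backbone and, at about 3.6 kb, serves as an E. coli storage vector rather than an expression vector in its own right. It is maintained in bacteria through a high-copy ColE1/pUC-type origin of replication. Selection is with chloramphenicol, using a cat (chloramphenicol acetyltransferase) gene driven by its native promoter and followed by a lambda t0 terminator. No yeast origin or centromere is annotated, so the plasmid is not expected to replicate autonomously in yeast.

The insert is the S. cerevisiae LEU2 gene, carried as a Type 6 part, the toolkit category reserved for yeast selectable markers. The annotated cassette comprises the native LEU2 promoter followed by the complete LEU2 coding sequence. LEU2 encodes 3-isopropylmalate dehydrogenase, a leucine biosynthesis enzyme that complements leu2 auxotrophic strains and allows selection on medium lacking leucine. A short fragment of a neighbouring yeast open reading frame is annotated upstream of the promoter; it most likely reflects flanking genomic sequence carried along with the marker. No terminator for LEU2 is separately annotated. The part was cloned into the backbone through BsmBI sites that were destroyed in the process.

The plasmid is used as a marker donor. In a YTK assembly it is combined with the other part types to produce yeast vectors carrying leucine prototrophy selection. The record does not describe the flanking sites or overhangs used to release the part during that assembly.
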