Features (pLannotate 1.2.2; 7 found; start..end, strand, type, name):
     37..114     +  CDS            YO192_YEAST (fragment): Experimental evidence at protein level: Swiss-Prot protein existence level 1. From Saccharomyces cerevisiae (strain ATCC 204508 / S288c) (Baker's yeast).
    254..661     +  promoter       LEU2 promoter: S. cerevisiae LEU2
    662..1753    +  CDS            LEU2: LEU3_YEAST - Experimental evidence at protein level: Swiss-Prot protein existence level 1. Catalyzes the oxidation of 3-carboxy-2-hydroxy-4- methylpentanoate (3-isopropylmalate) to 3-carboxy-4-methyl-2- oxopentanoate. The product decarboxylates to 4-methyl-2 oxopentanoate. From Saccharomyces cerevisiae (strain ATCC 204508 / S288c) (Baker's yeast).
   1948..1982    -  terminator     lambda t0 terminator: minimal transcription terminator from phage lambda (Scholtissek and Grosse, 1987)
   2056..2712    -  CDS            cat: CAT_ECOLX - Experimental evidence at protein level: Swiss-Prot protein existence level 1. This enzyme is an effector of chloramphenicol resistance in bacteria. From Escherichia coli. This protein is used as a marker in many commonly used cloning vectors, such as pACYC184.
   2713..2810    -  promoter       cat promoter: promoter of the E. coli cat gene encoding chloramphenicol acetyltransferase
   2894..3482    +  rep_origin     ori: high-copy-number ColE1/pMB1/pBR322/pUC origin of replication
>Addgene plasmid #65182 | pYTK075 | depositor full sequence | sequence record 110235 | Full Sequence
TCGGTCTCATACATCGAGGAGAACTTCTAGTATATCTACATACCTAATATTATTGCCTTATTAAAAATGG
AATCCCAACAATTACATCAAAATCCACATTCTCTTCAAAATCAATTGTCCTGTACTTCCTTGTTCATGTG
TGTTCAAAAACGTTATATTTATAGGATAATTATACTCTATTTCTCAACAAGTAATTGGTTGTTTGGCCGA
GCGGTCTAAGGCGCCTGATTCAAGAAATATCTTGACCGCAGTTAACTGTGGGAATACTCAGGTATCGTAA
GATGCAAGAGTTCGAATCTCTTAGCAACCATTATTTTTTTCCTCAACATAACGAGAACACACAGGGGCGC
TATCGCACAGAATCAAATTCGATGACTGGAAATTTTTTGTTAATTTCAGAGGTCGCCTGACGCATATACC
TTTTTCAACTGAAAAATTGGGAGAAAAAGGAAAGGTGAGAGCGCCGGAACCGGCTTTTCATATAGAATAG
AGAAGCGTTCATGACTAAATGCTTGCATCACAATACTTGAAGTTGACAATATTATTTAAGGACCTATTGT
TTTTTCCAATAGGTGGTTAGCAATCGTCTTACTTTCTAACTTTTCTTACCTTTTACATTTCAGCAATATA
TATATATATATTTCAAGGATATACCATTCTAATGTCTGCCCCTAAGAAGATCGTCGTTTTGCCAGGTGAC
CACGTTGGTCAAGAAATCACAGCCGAAGCCATTAAGGTTCTTAAAGCTATTTCTGATGTTCGTTCCAATG
TCAAGTTCGATTTCGAAAATCATTTAATTGGTGGTGCTGCTATCGATGCTACAGGTGTTCCACTTCCAGA
TGAGGCGCTGGAAGCCTCCAAGAAGGCTGATGCCGTTTTGTTAGGTGCTGTGGGTGGTCCTAAATGGGGA
ACCGGTAGTGTTAGACCTGAACAAGGTTTACTAAAAATCCGTAAAGAACTTCAATTGTACGCCAACTTAA
GACCATGTAACTTTGCATCCGACTCTCTTTTAGACTTATCTCCAATCAAGCCACAATTTGCTAAAGGTAC
TGACTTCGTTGTTGTCAGAGAATTAGTGGGAGGTATTTACTTTGGTAAGAGAAAGGAGGACGATGGTGAT
GGTGTCGCTTGGGATAGTGAACAATACACCGTTCCAGAAGTGCAAAGAATCACAAGAATGGCCGCTTTCA
TGGCCCTACAACATGAGCCACCATTGCCTATTTGGTCCTTGGATAAAGCTAATGTTTTGGCCTCTTCAAG
ATTATGGAGAAAAACTGTGGAGGAAACCATCAAGAACGAATTTCCTACATTGAAGGTTCAACATCAATTG
ATTGATTCTGCCGCCATGATCCTAGTTAAGAACCCAACCCACCTAAATGGTATTATAATCACCAGCAACA
TGTTTGGTGATATCATCTCCGATGAAGCCTCCGTTATCCCAGGTTCCTTGGGTTTGTTGCCATCTGCGTC
CTTGGCCTCTTTGCCAGACAAGAACACCGCATTTGGTTTGTACGAACCATGCCACGGTTCTGCTCCAGAT
TTGCCAAAGAATAAGGTCAACCCTATCGCCACTATCTTGTCTGCTGCAATGATGTTGAAATTGTCATTGA
ACTTGCCTGAAGAAGGTAAGGCCATTGAAGATGCAGTTAAAAAGGTTTTGGATGCAGGTATCAGAACTGG
TGATTTAGGTGGTTCCAACAGTACCACCGAAGTCGGTGATGCTGTCGCCGAAGAAGTTAAGAAAATCCTT
GCTTAACCTGGAGGACCCTTCTCTTTAGACTATTCTACTCTTATGCACGTAAAAAATTCTAGGAAATATG
TATTAACTAGGAGTAAAATAACCGGCTAGTGGCATTCATATAGCCGTCTGTTTACATCTACATCACACAT
TTCGAGTGTATATCTCGCAACGTTGGCGTTAAATAGGCAGGAGTTGAGACCAGACCAATAAAAAACGCCC
GGCGGCAACCGAGCGTTCTGAACAAATCCAGATGGAGTTCTGAGGTCATTACTGGATCTATCAACAGGAG
TCCAAGCGAGCTCGATATCAAATTACGCCCCGCCCTGCCACTCATCGCAGTACTGTTGTAATTCATTAAG
CATTCTGCCGACATGGAAGCCATCACAAACGGCATGATGAACCTGAATCGCCAGCGGCATCAGCACCTTG
TCGCCTTGCGTATAATATTTGCCCATGGTGAAAACGGGGGCGAAGAAGTTGTCCATATTGGCCACGTTTA
AATCAAAACTGGTGAAACTCACCCAGGGATTGGCTGAAACGAAAAACATATTCTCAATAAACCCTTTAGG
GAAATAGGCCAGGTTTTCACCGTAACACGCCACATCTTGCGAATATATGTGTAGAAACTGCCGGAAATCG
TCGTGGTATTCACTCCAGAGCGATGAAAACGTTTCAGTTTGCTCATGGAAAACGGTGTAACAAGGGTGAA
CACTATCCCATATCACCAGCTCACCGTCTTTCATTGCCATACGAAATTCCGGATGAGCATTCATCAGGCG
GGCAAGAATGTGAATAAAGGCCGGATAAAACTTGTGCTTATTTTTCTTTACGGTCTTTAAAAAGGCCGTA
ATATCCAGCTGAACGGTCTGGTTATAGGTACATTGAGCAACTGACTGAAATGCCTCAAAATGTTCTTTAC
GATGCCATTGGGATATATCAACGGTGGTATATCCAGTGATTTTTTTCTCCATTTTAGCTTCCTTAGCTCC
TGAAAATCTCGATAACTCAAAAAATACGCCCGGTAGTGATCTTATTTCATTATGGTGAAAGTTGGAACCT
CTTACGTGCCCGATCAATCATGACCAAAATCCCTTAACGTGAGTTTTCGTTCCACTGAGCGTCAGACCCC
GTAGAAAAGATCAAAGGATCTTCTTGAGATCCTTTTTTTCTGCGCGTAATCTGCTGCTTGCAAACAAAAA
AACCACCGCTACCAGCGGTGGTTTGTTTGCCGGATCAAGAGCTACCAACTCTTTTTCCGAAGGTAACTGG
CTTCAGCAGAGCGCAGATACCAAATACTGTTCTTCTAGTGTAGCCGTAGTTAGGCCACCACTTCAAGAAC
TCTGTAGCACCGCCTACATACCTCGCTCTGCTAATCCTGTTACCAGTGGCTGCTGCCAGTGGCGATAAGT
CGTGTCTTACCGGGTTGGACTCAAGACGATAGTTACCGGATAAGGCGCAGCGGTCGGGCTGAACGGGGGG
TTCGTGCACACAGCCCAGCTTGGAGCGAACGACCTACACCGAACTGAGATACCTACAGCGTGAGCTATGA
GAAAGCGCCACGCTTCCCGAAGGGAGAAAGGCGGACAGGTATCCGGTAAGCGGCAGGGTCGGAACAGGAG
AGCGCACGAGGGAGCTTCCAGGGGGAAACGCCTGGTATCTTTATAGTCCTGTCGGGTTTCGCCACCTCTG
ACTTGAGCGTCGATTTTTGTGATGCTCGTCAGGGGGGCGGAGCCTATGGAAAAACGCCAGCAACGCGGCC
TTTTTACGGTTCCTGGCCTTTTGCTGGCCTTTTGCTCACATGTTCTTTCCTGCGTTATCCCCTGATTCTG
TGGATAACCGTAG
