>Addgene plasmid #65182 | pYTK075 | addgene partial sequence | sequence record 112197 | pRS414-R 5'-CACCTCTGACTTGAGCGTCG-3'
GGGGGGCGGAGCCTATGGAAAAACGCCAGCAACGCGGCCTTTTTACGGTTCCTGGCCTTTTGCTGGCCTT
TTGCTCACATGTTCTTTCCTGCGTTATCCCCTGATTCTGTGGATAACCGTAGTCGGTCTCATACATCGAG
GAGAACTTCTAGTATATCTACATACCTAATATTATTGCCTTATTAAAAATGGAATCCCAACAATTACATC
AAAATCCACATTCTCTTCAAAATCAATTGTCCTGTACTTCCTTGTTCATGTGTGTTCAAAAACGTTATAT
TTATAGGATAATTATACTCTATTTCTCAACAAGTAATTGGTTGTTTGGCCGAGCGGTCTAAGGCGCCTGA
TTCAAGAAATATCTTGACCGCAGTTAACTGTGGGAATACTCAGGTATCGTAAGATGCAAGAGTTCGAATC
TCTTAGCAACCATTATTTTTTTCCTCAACATAACGAGAACACACAGGGGCGCTATCGCACAGAATCAAAT
TCGATGACTGGAAATTTTTTGTTAATTTCAGAGGTCGCCTGACGCATATACCTTTTTCAACTGAAAAATT
GGGAGAAAAAGGAAAGGTGAGAGCGCCGGAACCGGCTTTTCATATAGAATAGAGAAGCGTTCATGACTAA
ATGCTTGCATCACAATACTTGAAGTTGACAATATTATTTAAGGACCTATTGTTTTTTCCAATAGGTGGTT
AGCAATCGTCTTACTTTCTAACTTTTCTTACCTTTTACATTTCAGCAATATATATATATATATTTCAAGG
ATATACCATTCTAATGTCTGCCCCTAA
