>Addgene plasmid #65182 | pYTK075 | addgene partial sequence | sequence record 112749 | CAT-F 5'-GTTTGTGATGGCTTCCATGTC-3'
GAGTGGCAGGGCGGGGCGTAATTTGATATCGAGCTCGCTTGGACTCCTGTTGATAGATCCAGTAATGACC
TCAGAACTCCATCTGGATTTGTTCAGAACGCTCGGTTGCCGCCGGGCGTTTTTTATTGGTCTGGTCTCAA
CTCCTGCCTATTTAACGCCAACGTTGCGAGATATACACTCGAAATGTGTGATGTAGATGTAAACAGACGG
CTATATGAATGCCACTAGCCGGTTATTTTACTCCTAGTTAATACATATTTCCTAGAATTTTTTACGTGCA
TAAGAGTAGAATAGTCTAAAGAGAAGGGTCCTCCAGGTTAAGCAAGGATTTTCTTAACTTCTTCGGCGAC
AGCATCACCGACTTCGGTGGTACTGTTGGAACCACCTAAATCACCAGTTCTGATACCTGCATCCAAAACC
TTTTTAACTGCATCTTCAATGGCCTTACCTTCTTCAGGCAAGTTCAATGACAATTTCAACATCATTGCAG
CAGACAAGATAGTGGCGATAGGGTTGACCTTATTCTTTGGCAAATCTGGAGCAGAACCGTGGCATGGTTC
GTACAAACCAAATGCGGTGTTCTTGTCTGGCAAAGAGGCCAAGGACGCAGATGGCAACAAACCCAAGGAA
CCTGGGATAACGGAGGCTTCATCGGAGATGATATCACCAAACATGTTGCTGGTGATTATAATACCATTTA
GGTGGGTTGGGTTCTTAACTAGGATCATGGCGGCAGAATCAATCAATTGATGT
